>Addgene plasmid #76365 | MAP3K11 gRNA (BRDN0001145849) | addgene full sequence | sequence record 185700 | Addgene Assembled Sequence
CCCGGGTGCAAAGATGGATAAAGTTTTAAACAGAGAGGAATCTTTGCAGCTAATGGACCTTCTAGGTCTT
GAAAGGAGTGGGAATTGGCTCCGGTGCCCGTCAGTGGGCAGAGCGCACATCGCCCACAGTCCCCGAGAAG
TTGGGGGGAGGGGTCGGCAATTGATCCGGTGCCTAGAGAAGGTGGCGCGGGGTAAACTGGGAAAGTGATG
TCGTGTACTGGCTCCGCCTTTTTCCCGAGGGTGGGGGAGAACCGTATATAAGTGCAGTAGTCGCCGTGAA
CGTTCTTTTTCGCAACGGGTTTGCCGCCAGAACACAGGTAAGTGCCGTGTGTGGTTCCCGCGGGCCTGGC
CTCTTTACGGGTTATGGCCCTTGCGTGCCTTGAATTACTTCCACCTGGCTGCAGTACGTGATTCTTGATC
CCGAGCTTCGGGTTGGAAGTGGGTGGGAGAGTTCGAGGCCTTGCGCTTAAGGAGCCCCTTCGCCTCGTGC
TTGAGTTGAGGCCTGGCCTGGGCGCTGGGGCCGCCGCGTGCGAATCTGGTGGCACCTTCGCGCCTGTCTC
GCTGCTTTCGATAAGTCTCTAGCCATTTAAAATTTTTGATGACCTGCTGCGACGCTTTTTTTCTGGCAAG
ATAGTCTTGTAAATGCGGGCCAAGATCTGCACACTGGTATTTCGGTTTTTGGGGCCGCGGGCGGCGACGG
GGCCCGTGCGTCCCAGCGCACATGTTCGGCGAGGCGGGGCCTGCGAGCGCGGCCACCGAGAATCGGACGG
GGGTAGTCTCAAGCTGGCCGGCCTGCTCTGGTGCCTGGCCTCGCGCCGCCGTGTATCGCCCCGCCCTGGG
CGGCAAGGCTGGCCCGGTCGGCACCAGTTGCGTGAGCGGAAAGATGGCCGCTTCCCGGCCCTGCTGCAGG
GAGCTCAAAATGGAGGACGCGGCGCTCGGGAGAGCGGGCGGGTGAGTCACCCACACAAAGGAAAAGGGCC
TTTCCGTCCTCAGCCGTCGCTTCATGTGACTCCACGGAGTACCGGGCGCCGTCCAGGCACCTCGATTAGT
TCTCGAGCTTTTGGAGTACGTCGTCTTTAGGTTGGGGGGAGGGGTTTTATGCGATGGAGTTTCCCCACAC
TGAGTGGGTGGAGACTGAAGTTAGGCCAGCTTGGCACTTGATGTAATTCTCCTTGGAATTTGCCCTTTTT
GAGTTTGGATCTTGGTTCATTCTCAAGCCTCAGACAGTGGTTCAAAGTTTTTTTCTTCCATTTCAGGTGT
CGTGACGTACGGCCACCATGACCGAGTACAAGCCCACGGTGCGCCTCGCCACCCGCGACGACGTCCCCAG
GGCCGTACGCACCCTCGCCGCCGCGTTCGCCGACTACCCCGCCACGCGCCACACCGTCGATCCGGACCGC
CACATCGAGCGGGTCACCGAGCTGCAAGAACTCTTCCTCACGCGCGTCGGGCTCGACATCGGCAAGGTGT
GGGTCGCGGACGACGGCGCCGCCGTGGCGGTCTGGACCACGCCGGAGAGCGTCGAAGCGGGGGCGGTGTT
CGCCGAGATCGGCCCGCGCATGGCCGAGTTGAGCGGTTCCCGGCTGGCCGCGCAGCAACAGATGGAAGGC
CTCCTGGCGCCGCACCGGCCCAAGGAGCCCGCGTGGTTCCTGGCCACCGTCGGAGTCTCGCCCGACCACC
AGGGCAAGGGTCTGGGCAGCGCCGTCGTGCTCCCCGGAGTGGAGGCGGCCGAGCGCGCCGGGGTGCCCGC
CTTCCTGGAGACCTCCGCGCCCCGCAACCTCCCCTTCTACGAGCGGCTCGGCTTCACCGTCACCGCCGAC
GTCGAGGTGCCCGAAGGACCGCGCACCTGGTGCATGACCCGCAAGCCCGGTGCCTGAACGCGTTAAGTCG
ACAATCAACCTCTGGATTACAAAATTTGTGAAAGATTGACTGGTATTCTTAACTATGTTGCTCCTTTTAC
GCTATGTGGATACGCTGCTTTAATGCCTTTGTATCATGCTATTGCTTCCCGTATGGCTTTCATTTTCTCC
TCCTTGTATAAATCCTGGTTGCTGTCTCTTTATGAGGAGTTGTGGCCCGTTGTCAGGCAACGTGGCGTGG
TGTGCACTGTGTTTGCTGACGCAACCCCCACTGGTTGGGGCATTGCCACCACCTGTCAGCTCCTTTCCGG
GACTTTCGCTTTCCCCCTCCCTATTGCCACGGCGGAACTCATCGCCGCCTGCCTTGCCCGCTGCTGGACA
GGGGCTCGGCTGTTGGGCACTGACAATTCCGTGGTGTTGTCGGGGAAATCATCGTCCTTTCCTTGGCTGC
TCGCCTGTGTTGCCACCTGGATTCTGCGCGGGACGTCCTTCTGCTACGTCCCTTCGGCCCTCAATCCAGC
GGACCTTCCTTCCCGCGGCCTGCTGCCGGCTCTGCGGCCTCTTCCGCGTCTTCGCCTTCGCCCTCAGACG
AGTCGGATCTCCCTTTGGGCCGCCTCCCCGCGTCGACTTTAAGACCAATGACTTACAAGGCAGCTGTAGA
TCTTAGCCACTTTTTAAAAGAAAAGGGGGGACTGGAAGGGCTAATTCACTCCCAACGAAGACAAGATCTG
CTTTTTGCTTGTACTGGGTCTCTCTGGTTAGACCAGATCTGAGCCTGGGAGCTCTCTGGCTAACTAGGGA
ACCCACTGCTTAAGCCTCAATAAAGCTTGCCTTGAGTGCTTCAAGTAGTGTGTGCCCGTCTGTTGTGTGA
CTCTGGTAACTAGAGATCCCTCAGACCCTTTTAGTCAGTGTGGAAAATCTCTAGCAGTACGTATAGTAGT
TCATGTCATCTTATTATTCAGTATTTATAACTTGCAAAGAAATGAATATCAGAGAGTGAGAGGAACTTGT
TTATTGCAGCTTATAATGGTTACAAATAAAGCAATAGCATCACAAATTTCACAAATAAAGCATTTTTTTC
ACTGCATTCTAGTTGTGGTTTGTCCAAACTCATCAATGTATCTTATCATGTCTGGCTCTAGCTATCCCGC
CCCTAACTCCGCCCATCCCGCCCCTAACTCCGCCCAGTTCCGCCCATTCTCCGCCCCATGGCTGACTAAT
TTTTTTTATTTATGCAGAGGCCGAGGCCGCCTCGGCCTCTGAGCTATTCCAGAAGTAGTGAGGAGGCTTT
TTTGGAGGCCTAGGGACGTACCCAATTCGCCCTATAGTGAGTCGTATTACGCGCGCTCACTGGCCGTCGT
TTTACAACGTCGTGACTGGGAAAACCCTGGCGTTACCCAACTTAATCGCCTTGCAGCACATCCCCCTTTC
GCCAGCTGGCGTAATAGCGAAGAGGCCCGCACCGATCGCCCTTCCCAACAGTTGCGCAGCCTGAATGGCG
AATGGG
[124 nt withheld, positions 3367-3490]
C
[91 nt withheld, positions 3492-3582]
A
[49 nt withheld, positions 3584-3632]
CCTTTGACGTTGGAGTCCACGTTCTTT
[37 nt withheld, positions 3660-3696]
ACCCTATCTCGGTCTATTCTTTTGATTTATAAGGGATTTTGCCGATTTCGGCCTATTGGTTAAAAAATGA
GCTGATTTAACAAAAATTTAACGCGAATTTTAACAAAATATTAACGCTTACAATTTAGGTGGCACTTTTC
GGGGAAATGTGCGCGGAACCCCTATTTGTTTATTTTTCTAAATACATTCAAATATGTATCCGCTCATGAG
ACAATAACCCTGATAAATGCTTCAATAATATTGAAAAAGGAAGAGTATGAGTATTCAACATTTCCGTGTC
GCCCTTATTCCCTTTTTTGCGGCATTTTGCCTTCCTGTTTTTGCTCACCCAGAAACGCTGGTGAAAGTAA
AAGATGCTGAAGATCAGTTGGGTGCACGAGTGGGTTACATCGAACTGGATCTCAACAGCGGTAAGATCCT
TGAGAGTTTTCGCCCCGAAGAACGTTTTCCAATGATGAGCACTTTTAAAGTTCTGCTATGTGGCGCGGTA
TTATCCCGTATTGACGCCGGGCAAGAGCAACTCGGTCGCCGCATACACTATTCTCAGAATGACTTGGTTG
AGTACTCACCAGTCACAGAAAAGCATCTTACGGATGGCATGACAGTAAGAGAATTATGCAGTGCTGCCAT
AACCATGAGTGATAACACTGCGGCCAACTTACTTCTGACAACGATCGGAGGACCGAAGGAGCTAACCGCT
TTTTTGCACAACATGGGGGATCATGTAACTCGCCTTGATCGTTGGGAACCGGAGCTGAATGAAGCCATAC
CAAACGACGAGCGTGACACCACGATGCCTGTAGCAATGGCAACAACGTTGCGCAAACTATTAACTGGCGA
ACTACTTACTCTAGCTTCCCGGCAACAATTAATAGACTGGATGGAGGCGGATAAAGTTGCAGGACCACTT
CTGCGCTCGGCCCTTCCGGCTGGCTGGTTTATTGCTGATAAATCTGGAGCCGGTGAGCGTGGGTCTCGCG
GTATCATTGCAGCACTGGGGCCAGATGGTAAGCCCTCCCGTATCGTAGTTATCTACACGACGGGGAGTCA
GGCAACTATGGATGAACGAAATAGACAGATCGCTGAGATAGGTGCCTCACTGATTAAGCATTGGTAACTG
TCAGACCAAGTTTACTCATATATACTTTAGATTGATTTAAAACTTCATTTTTAATTTAAAAGGATCTAGG
TGAAGATCCTTTTTGATAATCTCATGACCAAAATCCCTTAACGTGAGTTTTCGTTCCACTGAGCGTCAGA
CCCCGTAGAAAAGATCAAAGGATCTTCTTGAGATCCTTTTTTTCTGCGCGTAATCTGCTGCTTGCAAACA
AAAAAACCACCGCTACCAGCGGTGGTTTGTTTGCCGGATCAAGAGCTACCAACTCTTTTTCCGAAGGTAA
CTGGCTTCAGCAGAGCGCAGATACCAAATACTGTTCTTCTAGTGTAGCCGTAGTTAGGCCACCACTTCAA
GAACTCTGTAGCACCGCCTACATACCTCGCTCTGCTAATCCTGTTACCAGTGGCTGCTGCCAGTGGCGAT
AAGTCGTGTCTTACCGGGTTGGACTCAAGACGATAGTTACCGGATAAGGCGCAGCGGTCGGGCTGAACGG
GGGGTTCGTGCACACAGCCCAGCTTGGAGCGAACGACCTACACCGAACTGAGATACCTACAGCGTGAGCT
ATGAGAAAGCGCCACGCTTCCCGAAGGGAGAAAGGCGGACAGGTATCCGGTAAGCGGCAGGGTCGGAACA
GGAGAGCGCACGAGGGAGCTTCCAGGGGGAAACGCCTGGTATCTTTATAGTCCTGTCGGGTTTCGCCACC
TCTGACTTGAGCGTCGATTTTTGTGATGCTCGTCAGGGGGGCGGAGCCTATGGAAAAACGCCAGCAACGC
GGCCTTTTTACGGTTCCTGGCCTTTTGCTGGCCTTTTGCTCACATGTTCTTTCCTGCGTTATCCCCTGAT
TCTGTGGATAACCGTATTACCGCCTTTGAGTGAGCTGATACCGCTCGCCGCAGCCGAACGACCGAGCGCA
GCGAGTCAGTGAGCGAGGAAGCGGAAGAGCGCCCAATACGCAAACCGCCTCTCCCCGCGCGTTGGCCGAT
TCATTAATGCAGCTGGCACGACAGGTTTCCCGACTGGAAAGCGGGCAGTGAGCGCAACGCAATTAATGTG
AGTTAGCTCACTCATTAGGCACCCCAGGCTTTACACTTTATGCTTCCGGCTCGTATGTTGTGTGGAATTG
TGAGCGGATAACAATTTCACACAGGAAACAGCTATGACCATGATTACGCCAAGCGCGCAATTAACCCTCA
CTAAAGGGAACAAAAGCTGGAGCTGCAAGCTTAATGTAGTCTTATGCAATACTCTTGTAGTCTTGCAACA
TGGTAACGATGAGTTAGCAACATGCCTTACAAGGAGAGAAAAAGCACCGTGCATGCCGATTGGTGGAAGT
AAGGTGGTACGATCGTGCCTTATTAGGAAGGCAACAGACGGGTCTGACATGGATTGGACGAACCACTGAA
TTGCCGCATTGCAGAGATATTGTATTTAAGTGCCTAGCTCGATACATAAACGGGTCTCTCTGGTTAGACC
AGATCTGAGCCTGGGAGCTCTCTGGCTAACTAGGGAACCCACTGCTTAAGCCTCAATAAAGCTTGCCTTG
AGTGCTTCAAGTAGTGTGTGCCCGTCTGTTGTGTGACTCTGGTAACTAGAGATCCCTCAGACCCTTTTAG
TCAGTGTGGAAAATCTCTAGCAGTGGCGCCCGAACAGGGACTTGAAAGCGAAAGGGAAACCAGAGGAGCT
CTCTCGACGCAGGACTCGGCTTGCTGAAGCGCGCACGGCAAGAGGCGAGGGGCGGCGACTGGTGAGTACG
CCAAAAATTTTGACTAGCGGAGGCTAGAAGGAGAGAGATGGGTGCGAGAGCGTCAGTATTAAGCGGGGGA
GAATTAGATCGCGATGGGAAAAAATTCGGTTAAGGCCAGGGGGAAAGAAAAAATATAAATTAAAACATAT
AGTATGGGCAAGCAGGGAGCTAGAACGATTCGCAGTTAATCCTGGCCTGTTAGAAACATCAGAAGGCTGT
AGACAAATACTGGGACAGCTACAACCATCCCTTCAGACAGGATCAGAAGAACTTAGATCATTATATAATA
CAGTAGCAACCCTCTATTGTGTGCATCAAAGGATAGAGATAAAAGACACCAAGGAAGCTTTAGACAAGAT
AGAGGAAGAGCAAAACAAAAGTAAGACCACCGCACAGCAAGCGGCCGCTGATCTTCAGACCTGGAGGAGG
AGATATGAGGGACAATTGGAGAAGTGAATTATATAAATATAAAGTAGTAAAAATTGAACCATTAGGAGTA
GCACCCACCAAGGCAAAGAGAAGAGTGGTGCAGAGAGAAAAAAGAGCAGTGGGAATAGGAGCTTTGTTCC
TTGGGTTCTTGGGAGCAGCAGGAAGCACTATGGGCGCAGCGTCAATGACGCTGACGGTACAGGCCAGACA
ATTATTGTCTGGTATAGTGCAGCAGCAGAACAATTTGCTGAGGGCTATTGAGGCGCAACAGCATCTGTTG
CAACTCACAGTCTGGGGCATCAAGCAGCTCCAGGCAAGAATCCTGGCTGTGGAAAGATACCTAAAGGATC
AACAGCTCCTGGGGATTTGGGGTTGCTCTGGAAAACTCATTTGCACCACTGCTGTGCCTTGGAATGCTAG
TTGGAGTAATAAATCTCTGGAACAGATTTGGAATCACACGACCTGGATGGAGTGGGACAGAGAAATTAAC
AATTACACAAGCTTAATACACTCCTTAATTGAAGAATCGCAAAACCAGCAAGAAAAGAATGAACAAGAAT
TATTGGAATTAGATAAATGGGCAAGTTTGTGGAATTGGTTTAACATAACAAATTGGCTGTGGTATATAAA
ATTATTCATAATGATAGTAGGAGGCTTGGTAGGTTTAAGAATAGTTTTTGCTGTACTTTCTATAGTGAAT
AGAGTTAGGCAGGGATATTCACCATTATCGTTTCAGACCCACCTCCCAACCCCGAGGGGACCCAGAGAGG
GCCTATTTCCCATGATTCCTTCATATTTGCATATACGATACAAGGCTGTTAGAGAGATAATTAGAATTAA
TTTGACTGTAAACACAAAGATATTAGTACAAAATACGTGACGTAGAAAGTAATAATTTCTTGGGTAGTTT
GCAGTTTTAAAATTATGTTTTAAAATGGACTATCATATGCTTACCGTAACTTGAAAGTATTTCGATTTCT
TGGCTTTATATATCTTGTGGAAAGGACGAAACACCGTGCTGCGCTTGAATGTCCCGGTTTTAGAGCTAGA
AATAGCAAGTTAAAATAAGGCTAGTCCGTTATCAACTTGAAAAAGTGGCACCGAGTCGGTGCTTTTTTAA
GCTTGGCGTAACTAGATCTTGAGACAAATGGCAGTATTCATCCACAATTTTAAAAGAAAAGGGGGGATTG
GGGGGTACAGTGCAGGGGAAAGAATAGTAGACATAATAGCAACAGACATACAAACTAAAGAATTACAAAA
ACAAATTACAAAAATTCAAAATTTTCGGGTTTATTACAGGGACAGCAGAGATCCACTTTGGCGCCGGCTC
GAGGGGG
Features (pLannotate 1.2.2; 29 found; start..end, strand, type, name):
     14..80      +  CDS            small t antigen (fragment): SV40 (simian virus 40) small t antigen
    106..317     +  promoter       EF-1α core promoter: core promoter for human elongation factor EF-1α
    318..1256    +  intron         EF-1α intron A: intron upstream of the start codon of human EF-1α
   1278..1877    +  CDS            PuroR (fragment): puromycin N-acetyltransferase; pac from Streptomyces; confers resistance to puromycin
   1893..2481    +  misc_feature   WPRE: woodchuck hepatitis virus posttranscriptional regulatory element
   2532..2551    +  misc_feature   cPPT/CTS (fragment): central polypurine tract and central termination sequence of HIV-1
   2553..2786    +  LTR            3' LTR (ΔU3): self-inactivating 3' long terminal repeat (LTR) from HIV-1
   2864..2985    +  polyA_signal   SV40 poly(A) signal: SV40 polyadenylation signal
   3025..3160    +  rep_origin     SV40 ori: SV40 origin of replication
   3181..3199    -  promoter       T7 promoter: promoter for bacteriophage T7 RNA polymerase
   3207..3362    +  CDS            lacZα (fragment): LacZα fragment of β-galactosidase; lacZ fragment
   3367..3795    +  rep_origin     f1 ori (sequence partly withheld): f1 bacteriophage origin of replication; arrow indicates direction of (+) strand synthesis
   3848..3952    +  promoter       AmpR promoter: bla
   3953..4813    +  CDS            AmpR: β-lactamase; bla; confers resistance to ampicillin, carbenicillin, and related antibiotics
   4984..5572    +  rep_origin     ori: high-copy-number ColE1/pMB1/pBR322/pUC origin of replication
   5755..5847    +  CDS            lacI (fragment): lac repressor; lacI; The lac repressor binds to the lac operator to inhibit transcription in E. coli. This inhibition can be relieved by adding lactose or isopropyl-β-D-thiogalactopyranoside (IPTG).
   5860..5881    +  protein_bind   CAP binding site: CAP binding activates transcription in the presence of cAMP. E. coli catabolite activator protein
   5896..5926    +  promoter       lac promoter: promoter for the E. coli lac operon
   5934..5950    +  protein_bind   lac operator: The lac repressor binds to the lac operator to inhibit transcription in E. coli. This inhibition can be relieved by adding lactose or isopropyl-β-D-thiogalactopyranoside (IPTG). lac repressor encoded by lacI
   5995..6013    +  promoter       T3 promoter: promoter for bacteriophage T3 RNA polymerase
   6041..6267    +  promoter       RSV promoter: Rous sarcoma virus enhancer/promoter
   6268..6448    +  LTR            5' LTR (truncated): truncated 5' long terminal repeat (LTR) from HIV-1
   6495..6620    +  misc_feature   HIV-1 Ψ: packaging signal of human immunodeficiency virus type 1
   6604..6967    +  CDS            HIV-1 gag (fragment): gag protein from human immunodeficiency virus 1; gag
   7113..7346    +  misc_feature   RRE: The Rev response element (RRE) of HIV-1 allows for Rev-dependent mRNA export from the nucleus to the cytoplasm.
   7723..7749    +  CDS            Rev (fragment): human immunodeficiency virus 1 (HIV-1) Rev protein; rev; enhances nuclear export of unspliced and incompletely spliced viral mRNAs
   7753..7993    +  promoter       U6 promoter: RNA polymerase III promoter for human U6 snRNA
   8023..8098    +  misc_RNA       gRNA scaffold: guide RNA scaffold for the Streptococcus pyogenes CRISPR/Cas9 system
   8154..8271    +  misc_feature   cPPT/CTS: central polypurine tract and central termination sequence of HIV-1
