[The description below was written by a language model from this plasmid's Addgene catalogue record and pLannotate feature annotations shown in this document.]
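Description:
MAP3K11 gRNA (BRDN0001145849) is a third-generation lentiviral guide RNA plasmid built on the lentiGuide-Puro backbone and designed to target human MAP3K11 (also known as MLK3), with the guide designed against the gene's RefSeq transcript. It is propagated in E. coli as a high-copy plasmid through a ColE1/pUC-type origin with ampicillin selection from the β-lactamase gene. The backbone also carries an f1 origin, an SV40 origin and poly(A) signal, and remnants of lac and phage-promoter cloning elements.

The viral cassette begins with an RSV promoter fused to a truncated HIV-1 5' LTR, which makes genomic RNA production in packaging cells Tat-independent. The Ψ packaging signal, a gag fragment and the Rev response element follow, and the cassette ends in a self-inactivating ΔU3 3' LTR. Two expression units lie between the LTRs. In the first, a human U6 RNA polymerase III promoter drives the MAP3K11-specific spacer joined to the Streptococcus pyogenes Cas9 guide RNA scaffold. After a cPPT/CTS element, which aids nuclear import of the viral genome, the second unit uses the EF-1α core promoter with its intron A to express puromycin N-acetyltransferase for selecting transduced mammalian cells. A WPRE downstream enhances transcript expression.

The plasmid does not encode Cas9, so it must be used together with a separate Cas9 vector such as lentiCas9-Blast or in cells that already express Cas9. It belongs to a human kinome gRNA collection built with optimized sgRNA design rules, and is suited to CRISPR knockout of MAP3K11 in human cells by lentiviral transduction.
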