Addgene plasmid #76365: MAP3K11 gRNA (BRDN0001145849)
Purpose: 3rd generation lentiviral gRNA plasmid targeting human MAP3K11
Depositing lab: John Doench & David Root. Depositing organization: Broad Institute. Publication: Optimized sgRNA design to maximize activity and minimize off-target effects of CRISPR-Cas9. Doench JG, Fusi N, Sullender M, Hegde M, Vaimberg EW, Donovan KF, Smith I, Tothova Z, Wilen C, Orchard R, Virgin HW, Listgarten J, Root DE. Nat Biotechnol. 2016 Jan 18. doi: 10.1038/nbt.3437. PubMed 26780180.
Backbone
  Vector backbone: lentiGuide-Puro
  Backbone manufacturer: Zhang Lab (Addgene plasmid # 52963)
  Vector type: Mammalian Expression, Lentiviral, CRISPR
  Selectable markers: Puromycin
Growth in bacteria
  Bacterial resistance: Ampicillin, 100 μg/mL
  Growth temperature: 37°C
  Growth strain: DH5alpha
  Copy number: High Copy
Gene/Insert
  Gene/Insert name: MAP3K11 (alt names: MAP3K11; NM_002419.3)
  gRNA/shRNA sequence: TGCTGCGCTTGAATGTCCCG
  Species: H. sapiens (human)
  Entrez Gene: MAP3K11 (a.k.a. MEKK11, MLK-3, MLK3, PTK1, SPRK)
  Promoter: hU6
  Cloning method: Unknown
  Sequencing primers: 5′ U6-F; 3′ pS2-R
Terms and licenses: Academic/Nonprofit Terms; Industry Terms: Not Available to Industry
Depositor comments: The gRNA was designed to target the following Genbank reference sequence(s): NM_002419.3. Note that this plasmid does NOT contain Cas9. It should be used in conjunction with lentiCas9-Blast (Addgene #52962) or otherwise with cell lines already expressing Cas9. Browse the full kinome gRNA library at http://www.addgene.org/pooled-library/broadgpp-human-kinome/ or visit http://www.broadinstitute.org/rnai/public/ for detailed protocols and information.
How to cite: MAP3K11 gRNA (BRDN0001145849) was a gift from John Doench & David Root (Addgene plasmid # 76365 ; http://n2t.net/addgene:76365 ; RRID:Addgene_76365)
