>Addgene plasmid #76365 | MAP3K11 gRNA (BRDN0001145849) | depositor partial sequence | sequence record 143825 | Target Sequence
TGCTGCGCTTGAATGTCCCG
