>Addgene plasmid #76365 | MAP3K11 gRNA (BRDN0001145849) | addgene partial sequence | sequence record 185699 | hU6-F
GTAGAAAGTAATAATTTCTTGGGTAGTTTGCAGTTTTAAAATTATGTTTTAAAATGGACTATCATATGCT
TACCGTAACTTGAAAGTATTTCGATTTCTTGGCTTTATATATCTTGTGGAAAGGACGAAACACCGTGCTG
CGCTTGAATGTCCCGGTTTTAGAGCTAGAAATAGCAAGTTAAAATAAGGCTAGTCCGTTATCAACTTGAA
AAAGTGGCACCGAGTCGGTGCTTTTTTAAGCTTGGCGTAACTAGATCTTGAGACAAATGGCAGTATTCAT
CCACAATTTTAAAAGAAAAGGGGGGATTGGGGGGTACAGTGCAGGGGAAAGAATAGTAGACATAATAGCA
ACAGACATACAAACTAAAGAATTACAAAAACAAATTACAAAAATTCAAAATTTTCGGGTTTATTACAGGG
ACAGCAGAGATCCACTTTGGCGCCGGCTCGAGGGGGCCCGGGTGCAAAGATGGATAAAGTTTTAAACAGA
GAGGAATCTTTGCAGCTAATGGACCTTCTAGGTCTTGAAAGGAGTGGGAATTGGCTCCGGTGCCCGTCAG
TGGGCAGAGC
